>Addgene plasmid #249156 | pPD292 PPH/HBB_IVS2/-T2A-dCas9-NFZ-P2A-BFP | addgene full sequence | sequence record 496442 | Addgene NGS Result
GAAGATCCTTTGATCTTTTCTACGGGGTCTGACGCTCAGTGGAACGAAAACTCACGTTAAGGGATTTTGG
TCATGAGATTATCAAAAAGGATCTTCACCTAGATCCTTTTAAATTAAAAATGAAGTTTTAAATCAATCTA
AAGTATATATGAGTAAACTTGGTCTGACAGTTACCAATGCTTAATCAGTGAGGCACCTATCTCAGCGATC
TGTCTATTTCGTTCATCCATAGTTGCATTTAAATTTCCGAACTCTCCAAGGCCCTCGTCGGAAAATCTTC
AAACCTTTCGTCCGATCCATCTTGCAGGCTACCTCTCGAACGAACTATCGCAAGTCTCTTGGCCGGCCTT
GCGCCTTGGCTATTGCTTGGCAGCGCCTATCGCCAGGTATTACTCCAATCCCGAATATCCGAGATCGGGA
TCACCCGAGAGAAGTTCAACCTACATCCTCAATCCCGATCTATCCGAGATCCGAGGAATATCGAAATCGG
GGCGCGCCTGGCCTCCGCGCCGGGTTTTGGCGCCTCCCGCGGGCGCCCCCCTCGTCACGGCGAGCGCTGC
CACGTCAGACGAAGGGCGCAGGAGCGTCCTGATCCTTCCGCCCGGACGCTCAGGACAGCGGCCCGCTGCT
CATAAGACTCGGCCTTAGAACCCCAGTATCAGCAGAAGGACATTTTAGGACGGGACTTGGGTGACTCTAG
GGCACTGGTTTTCTTTCCAGAGAGCGGAACAGGCGAGGAAAAGTAGTCCCTTCTCGGCGATTCTGCGGAG
GGATCTCCGTGGGGCGGTGAACGCCGATGATTATATAAGGACGCGCCGGGTGTGGCACAGCTAGTTCCGT
CGCAGCCGGGATTTGGGTCGCGGTTCTTGTTTGTGGATCGCTGTGATCGTCACTTGGTGAGTAGCGGGCT
GCTGGGCTGGCCGGGGCTTTCGTGGCCGCCGGGCCGCTCGGTGGGACGGAAGCGTGTGGAGAGACCGCCA
AGGGCTGTAGTCTGGGTCCGCGAGCAAGGTTGCCCTGAACTGGGGGTTGGGGGGAGCGCAGCAAAATGGC
GGCTGTTCCCGAGTCTTGAATGGAAGACGCTTGTGAGGCGGGCTGTGAGGTCGTTGAAACAAGGTGGGGG
GCATGGTGGGCGGCAAGAACCCAAGGTCTTGAGCCCTTCGCTAATGCGGGAAAGCTCTTATTCGGGTGAG
ATGGGCTGGGCACCATCTGGGGACCCTGACGTGAAGTTTGTCACTGACTGGAGAACTCGGTTTGTCGTCT
GTTGCGGGGGCGGCAGTTATGGCGGTGCCGTTGGGCAGTGCACCCGTACCTTTGGGAGCGCGCGCCCTCG
TCGTGTCGTGACGTCACCCGTTCTGTTGGCTTATAATGCAGGGTGGGGCCACCTGCCGGTAGGTGTGCGG
TAGGCTTTTCTCCGTCGCAGGACGCAGGGTTCGGGCCTAGGGTAGGCTCTCCTGAATCGACAGGCGCCGG
ACCTCTGGTGAGGGGAGGGATAAGTGAGGCGTCAGTTTCTTTGGTCGGTTTTATGTACCTATCTTCTTAA
GTAGCTGAAGCTCCGGTTTTGAACTATGCGCTCGGGGTTGGCGAGTGTGTTTTGTGAAGTTTTTTAGGCA
CCTTTTGAAATGTAATCATTTGGGTCAATATGTAATTTTCAGTGTTAGACTTGTAAATTGTCCGCTAAAT
TCTGGCCGTTTTTGGCTTTTTTGTTAGACAACATGGCCAAGCCTTTGTCTCAAGAAGAATCCACCCTCAT
TGAAAGAGCAACGGCTACAATCAACAGCATCCCCATCTCTGAAGACTACAGCGTCGCCAGCGCAGCTCTC
TCTAGCGACGGCCGCATCTTCACTGGTGTCAATGTATATCATTTTACTGGGGGACCTTGTGCAGAACTCG
TGGTGCTGGGCACTGCTGCTGCTGCGGCAGCTGGCAACCTGACTTGTATCGTCGCGATCGGAAATGAGAA
CAGGGGCATCTTGAGCCCCTGCGGACGGTGCCGACAGGTGCTTCTCGATCTGCATCCTGGGATCAAAGCC
ATAGTGAAGGACAGTGATGGACAGCCGACGGCAGTTGGGATTCGTGAATTGCTGCCCTCTGGTTATGTGT
GGGAGGGCTAAGCTAGTATGTAAGCCTAGTCTTAGATAATAAAATCGCTATCCATCGAAGATGGATGTGT
GTTGGTTTTTTGTGTGTGTAACGCTAGGCGCGCCTGGTGTACCGAGAACGATCCTCTCAGTGCGAGTCTC
GACGATCCATATCGTTGCTTGGCAGTCAGCCAGTCGGAATCCAGCTTGGGACCCAGGAAGTCCAATCGTC
AGATATTGTACTCAAGCCTGGTCACGGCAGCGTACCGATCTGTTTAAACCTAGATATTGATAGTCTGATC
GGTCAACGTATAATCGAGTCCTAGCTTTTGCAAACATCTATCAAGAGACAGGATCAGCAGGAGGCTTTCG
CATGAGTATTCAACATTTCCGTGTCGCCCTTATTCCCTTTTTTGCGGCATTTTGCCTTCCTGTTTTTGCT
CACCCAGAAACGCTGGTGAAAGTAAAAGATGCTGAAGATCAGTTGGGTGCGCGAGTGGGTTACATCGAAC
TGGATCTCAACAGCGGTAAGATCCTTGAGAGTTTTCGCCCCGAAGAACGCTTTCCAATGATGAGCACTTT
TAAAGTTCTGCTATGTGGCGCGGTATTATCCCGTATTGACGCCGGGCAAGAGCAACTCGGTCGCCGCATA
CACTATTCTCAGAATGACTTGGTTGAGTATTCACCAGTCACAGAAAAGCATCTTACGGATGGCATGACAG
TAAGAGAATTATGCAGTGCTGCCATAACCATGAGTGATAACACTGCGGCCAACTTACTTCTGACAACGAT
TGGAGGACCGAAGGAGCTAACCGCTTTTTTGCACAACATGGGGGATCATGTAACTCGCCTTGATCGTTGG
GAACCGGAGCTGAATGAAGCCATACCAAACGACGAGCGTGACACCACGATGCCTGTAGCAATGGCAACAA
CCTTGCGTAAACTATTAACTGGCGAACTACTTACTCTAGCTTCCCGGCAACAGTTGATAGACTGGATGGA
GGCGGATAAAGTTGCAGGACCACTTCTGCGCTCGGCCCTTCCGGCTGGCTGGTTTATTGCTGATAAATCT
GGAGCCGGTGAGCGTGGGTCTCGCGGTATCATTGCAGCACTGGGGCCAGATGGTAAGCCCTCCCGTATCG
TAGTTATCTACACGACGGGGAGTCAGGCAACTATGGATGAACGAAATAGACAGATCGCTGAGATAGGTGC
CTCACTGATTAAGCATTGGTAACCGATTCTAGGTGCATTGGCGCAGAAAAAAATGCCTGATGCGACGCTG
CGCGTCTTATACTCCCACATATGCCAGATTCAGCAACGGATACGGCTTCCCCAACTTGCCCACTTCCATA
CGTGTCCTCCTTACCAGAAATTTATCCTTAAGATCCCGAATCGTTTAAACTCGACTCTGGCTCTATCGAA
TCTCCGTCGTTTCGAGCTTACGCGAACAGCCGTGGCGCTCATTTGCTCGTCGGGCATCGAATCTCGTCAG
CTATCGTCAGCTTACCTTTTTGGCAGCGATCGCGGCTCCCGACATCTTGGACCATTAGCTCCACAGGTAT
CTTCTTCCCTCTAGTGGTCATAACAGCAGCTTCAGCTACCTCTCAATTCAAAAAACCCCTCAAGACCCGT
TTAGAGGCCCCAAGGGGTTATGCTATCAATCGTTGCGTTACACACACAAAAAACCAACACACATCCATCT
TCGATGGATAGCGATTTTATTATCTAACTGCTGATCGAGTGTAGCCCTTAACCGCTTTTGAATGTCCGTC
TTAGTTAATCCCTAATTGAACGCTCCAAAAGGTGACTTCCAATAGGGATTTATTCCTTTTAAAATTAACG
GCATAATCGTAGATCTCGTGAGGCTCCGGTGCCCGTCAGTGGGCAGAGCGCACATCGCCCACAGTCCCCG
AGAAGTTGGGGGGAGGGGTCGGCAATTGAACCGGTGCCTAGAGAAGGTGGCGCGGGGTAAACTGGGAAAG
TGATGTCGTGTACTGGCTCCGCCTTTTTCCCGAGGGTGGGGGAGAACCGTATATAAGTGCACTAGTCGCC
GTGAACGTTCTTTTTCGCAACGGGTTTGCCGCCAGAACACAGGTAAGTGCCGTGTGTGGTTCCCGCGGGC
CTGGCCTCTTTACGGGTTATGGCCCTTGCGTGCCTTGAATTACTTCCACCTGGCTGCAGTACGTGATTCT
TGATCCCGAGCTTCGGGTTGGAAGTGGGTGGGAGAGTTCGTGGCCTTGCGCTTAAGGAGCCCCTTCGCCT
CGTGCTTGAGTTGTGGCCTGGCCTGGGCGCTGGGGCCGCCGCGTGCGAATCTGGTGGCACCTTCGCGCCT
GTCTCGCTGCTTTCGATAAGTCTCTAGCCATTTAAAATTTTTGATGACCTGCTGCGACGCTTTTTTTCTG
GCAAGATAGTCTTGTAAATGCGGGCCAAGATCAGCACACTGGTATTTCGGTTTTTGGGGCCGCGGGCGGC
GACGGGGCCCGTGCGTCCCAGCGCACATGTTCGGCGAGGCGGGGCCTGCGAGCGCGGCCACCGAGAATCG
GACGGGGGTAGTCTCAAGCTGCCCGGCCTGCTCTGGTGCCTGGCCTCGCGCCGCCGTGTATCGCCCCGCC
CTGGGCGGCAAGGCTGGCCCGGTCGGCACCAGTTGCGTGAGCGGAAAGATGGCCGCTTCCCGGCCCTGCT
GCAGGGAGCACAAAATGGAGGACGCGGCGCTCGGGAGAGCGGGCGGGTGAGTCACCCACACAAAGGAAAA
GGGCCTTTCCGTCCTCAGCCGTCGCTTCATGTGACTCCACGGAGTACCGGGCGCCGTCCAGGCACCTCGA
TTAGTTCTCCAGCTTTTGGAGTACGTCGTCTTTAGGTTGGGGGGAGGGGTTTTATGCGATGGAGTTTCCC
CACACTGAGTGGGTGGAGACTGAAGTTAGGCCAGCTTGGCACTTGATGTAATTCTCCTTGGAATTTGCCC
TTTTTGAGTTTGGATCTTGGTTCATTCTCAAGCCTCAGACAGTGGTTCAAAGTTTTTTTCTTCCATTTCA
GGTGTCGTGAAAACTACCCCTAAAAGCCAAAAGATCTTTGTCGATCCTACCATCCACTCGACACACCCGC
CAGCGGCCGCTGCCAAGCTTGCTAGCGCCACCATGTCGCGGAGGCGGCACAGCTACGAGAACGATGGTGG
ACAACCTCACAAAAGGAGGAAGACGTCTATGCTAGCCTCCAAAACCATCGTTCTTTCGGTCGGCGAGGCT
ACTCGCACTCTGACTGAGATCCAGTCCACCGCAGACCGTCAGATCTTCGAAGAGAAGGTCGGGCCTCTGG
TGGGTCGGCTGCGCCTCACGGCTTCGCTCCGTCAAAACGGAGCCAAGACCGCGTATCGAGTCAACCTAAA
ACTGGATCAGGCGGACGTCGTTGATTCCGGACTTCCGAAAGTGCGCTACACTCAGGTATGGTCGCACGAC
GTGACAATCGTTGCGAATAGCACCGAGGCCTCGCGCAAATCGTTGTACGATTTGACCAAGTCCCTCGTCG
CGACCTCGCAGGTCGAAGATCTTGTCGTCAACCTTGTGCCGCTGGGCCGTTCTTCAACTTTCTTGTACAA
AGTGGGCGGAGGAGGTGGAAGCGGAGGAGGAGGAAGCGGAGGAGGAGGTAGCGGACCTAAGAAAAAGAGG
AAGGTGGCGGCCGCTGGTACCCCTTCAGGGCAGATCAGCAACCAGGCCCTGGCTCTGGCCCCTAGCTCCG
CTCCAGTGCTGGCCCAGACTATGGTGCCCTCTAGTGCTATGGTGCCTCTGGCCCAGCCACCTGCTCCAGC
CCCTGTGCTGACCCCAGGACCACCCCAGTCACTGAGCGCTCCAGTGCCCAAGTCTGTGAGTCTATGGGAC
GCTTGATGTTTTCTTTCCCCTTCTTTTCTATGGTTAAGTTCATGTCATAGGAAGGGGATAAGTAACAGGG
TACAGTTTAGAATGGGAAACAGACGAATGATTGCATCAGTGTGGAAGTCTCAGGATCGTTTTAGTTTCTT
TTATTTGCTGTTCATAACAATTGTTTTCTTTTGTTTAATTCTTGCTTTCTTTTTTTTTCTTCTCCGCAAT
TTTTACTATTATACTTAATGCCTTAACATTGTGTATAACAAAAGGAAATATCTCTGAGATACATTAAGTA
ACTTAAAAAAAAACTTTACACAGTCTGCCTAGTACATTACTATTTGGAATATATGTGTGCTTATTTGCAT
ATTCATAATCTCCCTACTTTATTTTCTTTTATTTTTAATTGATACATAATCATTATACATATTTATGGGT
TAAAGTGTAATGTTTTAATATGTGTACACATATTGACCAAATCAGGGTAATTTTGCATTTGTAATTTTAA
AAAATGCTTTCTTCTTTTAATATACTTTTTTGTTTATCTTATTTCTAATACTTTCCCTAATCTCTTTCTT
TCAGGGCAATAATGATACAATGTATCATGCCTCTTTGCACCATTCTAAAGAATAACAGTGATAATTTCTG
GGTTAAGGCAATAGCAATATCTCTGCATATAAATATTTCTGCATATAAATTGTAACTGATGTAAGAGGTT
TCATATTGCTAATAGCAGCTACAATCCAGCTACCATTCTGCTTTTATTTTATGGTTGGGATAAGGCTGGA
TTATTCTGAGTCCAAGCTAGGCCCTTTTGCTAATCATGTTCATACCTCTTATCTTCCTCCCACAGACACA
GGCCGGCGAGGGGACTCTGAGTGAAGCTCTGCTGCACCTGCAGTTCGACGCTGATGAGGACCTGGGAGCT
CTGCTGGGGAACAGCACCGATCCCGGAGTGTTCACAGATCTGGCCTCCGTGGACAACTCTGAGTTTCAGC
AGCTGCTGAATCAGGGCGTGTCCATGTCTCATAGTACAGCCGAACCAATGCTGATGGAGTACCCCGAAGC
CATTACCCGGCTGGTGACCGGCAGCCAGCGGCCCCCCGACCCCGCTCCAACTCCCCTGGGAACCAGCGGC
CTGCCTAATGGGCTGTCCGGAGATGAAGACTTCTCAAGCATCGCTGATATGGACTTTAGTGCCCTGCTGT
CACAGATTTCCTCTAGTGGGCAGGGAGGAGGTGGAAGCGGCTTCAGCGTGGACACCAGTGCCCTGCTGGA
CCTGTTCAGCCCCTCGGTGACCGTGCCCGACATGAGCCTGCCTGACCTTGACAGCAGCCTGGCCAGTATC
CAAGAGCTCCTGTCTCCCCAGGAGCCCCCCAGGCCTCCCGAGGCAGAGAACAGCAGCCCGGATTCAGGGA
AGCAGCTGGTGCACTACACAGCGCAGCCGCTGTTCCTGCTGGACCCCGGCTCCGTGGACACCGGGAGCAA
CGACCTGCCGGTGCTGTTTGAGCTGGGAGAGGGCTCCTACTTCTCCGAAGGGGACGGCTTCGCCGAGGAC
CCCACCATCTCCCTGCTGACAGGCTCGGAGCCTCCCAAAGCCAAGGACCCCACTGTCTCCGATATCGGCA
GTGGAGAGGGCAGAGGAAGTCTGCTAACATGCGGTGACGTCGAGGAGAATCCTGGCCCAATGAAAAGGCC
GGCGGCCACGAAAAAGGCCGGCCAGGCAAAAAAGAAAAAGGACAAGAAGTACAGCATCGGCCTGGCCATC
GGCACCAACTCTGTGGGCTGGGCCGTGATCACCGACGAGTACAAGGTGCCCAGCAAGAAATTCAAGGTGC
TGGGCAACACCGACCGGCACAGCATCAAGAAGAACCTGATCGGAGCCCTGCTGTTCGACAGCGGCGAAAC
AGCCGAGGCCACCCGGCTGAAGAGAACCGCCAGAAGAAGATACACCAGACGGAAGAACCGGATCTGCTAT
CTGCAAGAGATCTTCAGCAACGAGATGGCCAAGGTGGACGACAGCTTCTTCCACAGACTGGAAGAGTCCT
TCCTGGTGGAAGAGGATAAGAAGCACGAGCGGCACCCCATCTTCGGCAACATCGTGGACGAGGTGGCCTA
CCACGAGAAGTACCCCACCATCTACCACCTGAGAAAGAAACTGGTGGACAGCACCGACAAGGCCGACCTG
CGGCTGATCTATCTGGCCCTGGCCCACATGATCAAGTTCCGGGGCCACTTCCTGATCGAGGGCGACCTGA
ACCCCGACAACAGCGACGTGGACAAGCTGTTCATCCAGCTGGTGCAGACCTACAACCAGCTGTTCGAGGA
AAACCCCATCAACGCCAGCGGCGTGGACGCCAAGGCCATCCTGTCTGCCAGACTGAGCAAGAGCAGACGG
CTGGAAAATCTGATCGCCCAGCTGCCCGGCGAGAAGAAGAATGGCCTGTTCGGCAACCTGATTGCCCTGA
GCCTGGGCCTGACCCCCAACTTCAAGAGCAACTTCGACCTGGCCGAGGATGCCAAACTGCAGCTGAGCAA
GGACACCTACGACGACGACCTGGACAACCTGCTGGCCCAGATCGGCGACCAGTACGCCGACCTGTTTCTG
GCCGCCAAGAACCTGTCCGACGCCATCCTGCTGAGCGACATCCTGAGAGTGAACACCGAGATCACCAAGG
CCCCCCTGAGCGCCTCTATGATCAAGAGATACGACGAGCACCACCAGGACCTGACCCTGCTGAAAGCTCT
CGTGCGGCAGCAGCTGCCTGAGAAGTACAAAGAGATTTTCTTCGACCAGAGCAAGAACGGCTACGCCGGC
TACATTGACGGCGGAGCCAGCCAGGAAGAGTTCTACAAGTTCATCAAGCCCATCCTGGAAAAGATGGACG
GCACCGAGGAACTGCTCGTGAAGCTGAACAGAGAGGACCTGCTGCGGAAGCAGCGGACCTTCGACAACGG
CAGCATCCCCCACCAGATCCACCTGGGAGAGCTGCACGCCATTCTGCGGCGGCAGGAAGATTTTTACCCA
TTCCTGAAGGACAACCGGGAAAAGATCGAGAAGATCCTGACCTTCCGCATCCCCTACTACGTGGGCCCTC
TGGCCAGGGGAAACAGCAGATTCGCCTGGATGACCAGAAAGAGCGAGGAAACCATCACCCCCTGGAACTT
CGAGGAAGTGGTGGACAAGGGCGCTTCCGCCCAGAGCTTCATCGAGCGGATGACCAACTTCGATAAGAAC
CTGCCCAACGAGAAGGTGCTGCCCAAGCACAGCCTGCTGTACGAGTACTTCACCGTGTATAACGAGCTGA
CCAAAGTGAAATACGTGACCGAGGGAATGAGAAAGCCCGCCTTCCTGAGCGGCGAGCAGAAAAAGGCCAT
CGTGGACCTGCTGTTCAAGACCAACCGGAAAGTGACCGTGAAGCAGCTGAAAGAGGACTACTTCAAGAAA
ATCGAGTGCTTCGACTCCGTGGAAATCTCCGGCGTGGAAGATCGGTTCAACGCCTCCCTGGGCACATACC
ACGATCTGCTGAAAATTATCAAGGACAAGGACTTCCTGGACAATGAGGAAAACGAGGACATTCTGGAAGA
TATCGTGCTGACCCTGACACTGTTTGAGGACAGAGAGATGATCGAGGAACGGCTGAAAACCTATGCCCAC
CTGTTCGACGACAAAGTGATGAAGCAGCTGAAGCGGCGGAGATACACCGGCTGGGGCAGGCTGAGCCGGA
AGCTGATCAACGGCATCCGGGACAAGCAGTCCGGCAAGACAATCCTGGATTTCCTGAAGTCCGACGGCTT
CGCCAACAGAAACTTCATGCAGCTGATCCACGACGACAGCCTGACCTTTAAAGAGGACATCCAGAAAGCC
CAGGTGTCCGGCCAGGGCGATAGCCTGCACGAGCACATTGCCAATCTGGCCGGCAGCCCCGCCATTAAGA
AGGGCATCCTGCAGACAGTGAAGGTGGTGGACGAGCTCGTGAAAGTGATGGGCCGGCACAAGCCCGAGAA
CATCGTGATCGAAATGGCCAGAGAGAACCAGACCACCCAGAAGGGACAGAAGAACAGCCGCGAGAGAATG
AAGCGGATCGAAGAGGGCATCAAAGAGCTGGGCAGCCAGATCCTGAAAGAACACCCCGTGGAAAACACCC
AGCTGCAGAACGAGAAGCTGTACCTGTACTACCTGCAGAATGGGCGGGATATGTACGTGGACCAGGAACT
GGACATCAACCGGCTGTCCGACTACGATGTGGACCACATCGTGCCTCAGAGCTTTCTGAAGGACGACTCC
ATCGACAACAAGGTGCTGACCAGAAGCGACAAGGCCCGGGGCAAGAGCGACAACGTGCCCTCCGAAGAGG
TCGTGAAGAAGATGAAGAACTACTGGCGGCAGCTGCTGAACGCCAAGCTGATTACCCAGAGAAAGTTCGA
CAATCTGACCAAGGCCGAGAGAGGCGGCCTGAGCGAACTGGATAAGGCCGGCTTCATCAAGAGACAGCTG
GTGGAAACCCGGCAGATCACAAAGCACGTGGCACAGATCCTGGACTCCCGGATGAACACTAAGTACGACG
AGAATGACAAGCTGATCCGGGAAGTGAAAGTGATCACCCTGAAGTCCAAGCTGGTGTCCGATTTCCGGAA
GGATTTCCAGTTTTACAAAGTGCGCGAGATCAACAACTACCACCACGCCCACGACGCCTACCTGAACGCC
GTCGTGGGAACCGCCCTGATCAAAAAGTACCCTAAGCTGGAAAGCGAGTTCGTGTACGGCGACTACAAGG
TGTACGACGTGCGGAAGATGATCGCCAAGAGCGAGCAGGAAATCGGCAAGGCTACCGCCAAGTACTTCTT
CTACAGCAACATCATGAACTTTTTCAAGACCGAGATTACCCTGGCCAACGGCGAGATCCGGAAGCGGCCT
CTGATCGAGACAAACGGCGAAACCGGGGAGATCGTGTGGGATAAGGGCCGGGATTTTGCCACCGTGCGGA
AAGTGCTGAGCATGCCCCAAGTGAATATCGTGAAAAAGACCGAGGTGCAGACAGGCGGCTTCAGCAAAGA
GTCTATCCTGCCCAAGAGGAACAGCGATAAGCTGATCGCCAGAAAGAAGGACTGGGACCCTAAGAAGTAC
GGCGGCTTCGACAGCCCCACCGTGGCCTATTCTGTGCTGGTGGTGGCCAAAGTGGAAAAGGGCAAGTCCA
AGAAACTGAAGAGTGTGAAAGAGCTGCTGGGGATCACCATCATGGAAAGAAGCAGCTTCGAGAAGAATCC
CATCGACTTTCTGGAAGCCAAGGGCTACAAAGAAGTGAAAAAGGACCTGATCATCAAGCTGCCTAAGTAC
TCCCTGTTCGAGCTGGAAAACGGCCGGAAGAGAATGCTGGCCTCTGCCGGCGAACTGCAGAAGGGAAACG
AACTGGCCCTGCCCTCCAAATATGTGAACTTCCTGTACCTGGCCAGCCACTATGAGAAGCTGAAGGGCTC
CCCCGAGGATAATGAGCAGAAACAGCTGTTTGTGGAACAGCACAAGCACTACCTGGACGAGATCATCGAG
CAGATCAGCGAGTTCTCCAAGAGAGTGATCCTGGCCGACGCTAATCTGGACAAAGTGCTGTCCGCCTACA
ACAAGCACCGGGATAAGCCCATCAGAGAGCAGGCCGAGAATATCATCCACCTGTTTACCCTGACCAATCT
GGGAGCCCCTGCCGCCTTCAAGTACTTTGACACCACCATCGACCGGAAGAGGTACACCAGCACCAAAGAG
GTGCTGGACGCCACCCTGATCCACCAGAGCATCACCGGCCTGTACGAGACACGGATCGACCTGTCTCAGC
TGGGAGGCGACAGCGCTGGAGGAGGTGGAAGCGGAGGAGGAGGAAGCGGAGGAGGAGGTAGCGGACCTAA
GAAAAAGAGGAAGGTGGCGGCCGCTGGATCCGACTACAAAGACCATGACGGTGATTATAAAGATCATGAC
ATCGACTACAAGGATGACGATGACAAGGGTGGATCCGGATCAGGCTCCGAGGGCCAGAGCGACGAGAGAG
CCCTGCTGGACCAGCTGCACACCCTGCTGAGCAACACCGACGCCACCGGCCTGGAGGAGATCGACAGAGC
CCTGGGCATCCCCGAGCTGGTGAACCAGGGCCAGGCCCTGGAGCCCAAGCAGGGAGGAGGAGGTAGCGGA
CACGAGAAGTTCCCCAGCGACCTGGACCTGGACATGTTCAACGGCAGCCTGGAGTGCGACATGGAGAGCA
TCATCAGAAGCGAGCTGATGGACGCCGACGGCCTGGACTTCAACTTCGACAGCGGAGGAGGAGGTAGCGG
ATTCGTGACCCTGAAGGACGTGGGCATGGACTTCACCCTGGGCGACTGGGAGCAGCTGGGCCTGGAGCAG
GGCGACACCTTCTGGGACACCGCCCTGGACAACTGCCAGGACCTGTTCCTGCTGGACCCCCCCGGTGGAT
CCGGATCAGGCTCCGCCACGAACTTCTCTCTGTTAAAGCAAGCAGGTGACGTGGAAGAAAACCCCGGTCC
CGGATCCATGGTTAGTAAGGGAGAGGAGTTGATAAAAGAGAATATGCACATGAAACTGTATATGGAAGGG
ACAGTGGACAACCATCACTTCAAGTGCACCTCTGAGGGAGAAGGAAAGCCATACGAAGGCACCCAGACTA
TGCGAATTAAGGTCGTGGAGGGAGGGCCTCTCCCCTTCGCCTTCGATATTCTTGCAACATCTTTCCTCTA
CGGGAGCAAAACCTTCATCAATCACACACAAGGCATACCTGACTTTTTTAAGCAGAGTTTTCCAGAGGGC
TTTACCTGGGAGCGTGTGACTACATACGAAGATGGGGGTGTGCTGACGGCTACACAGGATACTTCACTTC
AGGACGGTTGTCTGATCTACAACGTCAAGATCAGGGGGGTCAATTTCACCTCGAATGGACCAGTAATGCA
AAAAAAGACCCTGGGATGGGAAGCTTTTACTGAAACTCTCTATCCCGCCGACGGCGGCCTCGAAGGCAGA
AACGATATGGCTTTGAAGCTGGTTGGCGGGTCCCATCTAATTGCCAATGCCAAAACCACATATAGGAGCA
AAAAGCCTGCAAAGAACCTGAAGATGCCGGGTGTGTACTATGTTGACTATAGATTAGAGCGGATCAAAGA
GGCAAATAACGAAACGTACGTGGAGCAGCACGAGGTAGCCGTGGCGCGCTACTGCGATTTACCCTCCAAA
CTGGGCCATAAACTGAACTAACTTGACTGACTGAGATACAGCGTACCTTCAGCTCACAGACATGATAAGA
TACATTGATGAGTTTGGACAAACCACAACTAGAATGCAGTGAAAAAAATGCTTTATTTGTGAAATTTGTG
ATGCTATTGCTTTATTTGTAACCATTATAAGCTGCAATAAACAAGTTAACAACAACAATTGCATTCATTT
TATGTTTCAGGTTCAGGGGGAGGTGTGGGAGGTTTTTTAAAGCAAGTAAAACCTCTACAAATGTGGTATT
GGCCCATCTCTATCGGTATCGTAGCATAACCCCTTGGGGCCTCTAAACGGGTCTTGAGGGGTTTTTTGTG
CCCCTCGGGCCGGATTGCTATCTACCGGCATTGGCGCAGAAAAAAATGCCTGATGCGACGCTGCGCGTCT
TATACTCCCACATATGCCAGATTCAGCAACGGATACGGCTTCCCCAACTTGCCCACTTCCATACGTGTCC
TCCTTACCAGAAATTTATCCTTAAGGTCGTCAGCTATCCTGCAGGCGATCTCTCGATTTCGATCAAGACA
TTCCTTTAATGGTCTTTTCTGGACACCACTAGGGGTCAGAAGTAGTTCATCAAACTTTCTTCCCTCCCTA
ATCTCATTGGTTACCTTGGGCTATCGAAACTTAATTAACCAGTCAAGTCAGCTACTTGGCGAGATCGACT
TGTCTGGGTTTCGACTACGCTCAGAATTGCGTCAGTCAAGTTCGATCTGGTCCTTGCTATTGCACCCGTT
CTCCGATTACGAGTTTCATTTAAATCATGTGAGCAAAAGGCCAGCAAAAGGCCAGGAACCGTAAAAAGGC
CGCGTTGCTGGCGTTTTTCCATAGGCTCCGCCCCCCTGACGAGCATCACAAAAATCGACGCTCAAGTCAG
AGGTGGCGAAACCCGACAGGACTATAAAGATACCAGGCGTTTCCCCCTGGAAGCTCCCTCGTGCGCTCTC
CTGTTCCGACCCTGCCGCTTACCGGATACCTGTCCGCCTTTCTCCCTTCGGGAAGCGTGGCGCTTTCTCA
TAGCTCACGCTGTAGGTATCTCAGTTCGGTGTAGGTCGTTCGCTCCAAGCTGGGCTGTGTGCACGAACCC
CCCGTTCAGCCCGACCGCTGCGCCTTATCCGGTAACTATCGTCTTGAGTCCAACCCGGTAAGACACGACT
TATCGCCACTGGCAGCAGCCACTGGTAACAGGATTAGCAGAGCGAGGTATGTAGGCGGTGCTACAGAGTT
CTTGAAGTGGTGGCCTAACTACGGCTACACTAGAAGAACAGTATTTGGTATCTGCGCTCTGCTGAAGCCA
GTTACCTTCGGAAAAAGAGTTGGTAGCTCTTGATCCGGCAAACAAACCACCGCTGGTAGCGGTGGTTTTT
TTGTTTGCAAGCAGCAGATTACGCGCAGAAAAAAAGGATCTCAA
Features (pLannotate 1.2.2; 31 found; start..end, strand, type, name):
    172..236     -  CDS            bla(M) (fragment): β-lactamase lacking the signal sequence; bla(M); allows cytosolic expression of β-lactamase
    500..1709    +  promoter       UbC promoter: human ubiquitin C promoter
   1713..2111    +  CDS            BSD: blasticidin S deaminase; Aspergillus terreus BSD; confers resistance to blasticidin
   2138..2186    +  polyA_signal   poly(A) signal: synthetic polyadenylation signal
   2452..3312    +  CDS            AmpR: β-lactamase; bla; confers resistance to ampicillin, carbenicillin, and related antibiotics
   3325..3461    +  terminator     rrnG terminator: transcription terminator from the E. coli ribosomal RNA rrnG operon (Albrechtsen et al., 1991)
   3613..3684    +  misc_feature   5' β-globin insulator: insulator upstream of the human β-globin locus (Farrell et al., 2002)
   3689..3735    -  terminator     T7 terminator: transcription terminator for bacteriophage T7 RNA polymerase
   3753..3801    -  polyA_signal   poly(A) signal: synthetic polyadenylation signal
   3942..5120    +  promoter       EF-1α promoter: strong constitutive promoter for human elongation factor EF-1α
   5288..5650    +  CDS            COAT_BPPP7: Experimental evidence at protein level: Swiss-Prot protein existence level 1. Forms the phage shell; binds to the phage RNA. From Pseudomonas phage PP7 (Bacteriophage PP7).
   5658..5675    -  protein_bind   attB2 (fragment): mutant version of attB; core recombination site for the Gateway® BP reaction BP Clonase™
   5762..5935    +  CDS            Rela (fragment): TF65_MOUSE - Also known as Nfkb3. Experimental evidence at protein level: Swiss-Prot protein existence level 1. NF-kappa-B is a pleiotropic transcription factor present in almost all cell types and is the endpoint of a series of signal transduction events that are initiated by a vast array of stimuli related to many biological processes such as inflammation, immunity, differentiation, cell growth, tumorigenesis and apoptosis. NF-kappa-B is a homo- or heterodimeric complex formed by the Rel-like domain- containing proteins RELA/p65, RELB, NFKB1/p105, NFKB1/p50, REL and NFKB2/p52. The heterodime
   5936..6024    +  intron         β-globin intron (fragment): internally truncated intron from human β-globin
   6394..6785    +  intron         β-globin intron (fragment): internally truncated intron from human β-globin
   6786..7154    +  CDS            Rela (fragment): TF65_MOUSE - Also known as Nfkb3. Experimental evidence at protein level: Swiss-Prot protein existence level 1. NF-kappa-B is a pleiotropic transcription factor present in almost all cell types and is the endpoint of a series of signal transduction events that are initiated by a vast array of stimuli related to many biological processes such as inflammation, immunity, differentiation, cell growth, tumorigenesis and apoptosis. NF-kappa-B is a homo- or heterodimeric complex formed by the Rel-like domain- containing proteins RELA/p65, RELB, NFKB1/p105, NFKB1/p50, REL and NFKB2/p52. The heterodime
   7179..7550    +  CDS            HSF1: C-terminal activation domain from the human heat shock transcription factor HSF1
   7623..7670    +  CDS            nucleoplasmin NLS: bipartite nuclear localization signal from nucleoplasmin
   7670..11771   +  CDS            dCas9 (fragment): catalytically dead mutant of the Cas9 endonuclease from the Streptococcus pyogenes Type II CRISPR/Cas system RNA-guided DNA-binding protein that lacks endonuclease activity due to the D10A mutation in the RuvC catalytic domain and the N863A mutation in the HNH catalytic domain
  11862..11927   +  CDS            3xFLAG: three tandem FLAG® epitope tags, followed by an enterokinase cleavage site
  11919..12092   +  CDS            NCOA3 (fragment): NCOA3_HUMAN - Also known as AIB1, BHLHE42, RAC3, TRAM1. Experimental evidence at protein level: Swiss-Prot protein existence level 1. Nuclear receptor coactivator that directly binds nuclear receptors and stimulates the transcriptional activities in a hormone- dependent fashion. Plays a central role in creating a multisubunit coactivator complex, which probably acts via remodeling of chromatin. Involved in the coactivation of different nuclear receptors, such as for steroids (GR and ER), retinoids (RARs and RXRs), thyroid hormone (TRs), vitamin D3 (VDR) and prostanoids (PPARs). Displays histon
  12108..12233   +  CDS            FOXO3 (fragment): FOXO3_HUMAN - Also known as FKHRL1 From Homo sapiens (Human).
  12252..12383   +  CDS            ZNF473 (fragment): ZN473_HUMAN - Also known as KIAA1141, ZFP100. Experimental evidence at protein level: Swiss-Prot protein existence level 1. Involved in histone 3'-end pre-mRNA processing by associating with U7 snRNP and interacting with SLBP/pre-mRNA complex. Increases histone 3'-end pre-mRNA processing but has no effect on U7 snRNP levels, when overexpressed. Required for cell cycle progression from G1 to S phases. From Homo sapiens (Human).
  12405..12460   +  CDS            P2A (fragment): 2A peptide from porcine teschovirus-1 polyprotein Eukaryotic ribosomes fail to insert a peptide bond between the Gly and Pro residues, yielding separate polypeptides.
  12468..13178   +  CDS            mTagBFP2: mTagBFP2 is a basic (constitutively fluorescent) blue fluorescent protein published in 2011, derived from Entacmaea quadricolor. It is reported to be a very rapidly-maturing monomer with very low acid sensitivity.
  13226..13347   -  polyA_signal   SV40 poly(A) signal: SV40 polyadenylation signal
  13370..13439   -  CDS            large T antigen (fragment): large T antigen from SV40 (simian virus 40)
  13462..13508   +  terminator     T7 terminator: transcription terminator for bacteriophage T7 RNA polymerase
  13538..13674   +  terminator     rrnG terminator: transcription terminator from the E. coli ribosomal RNA rrnG operon (Albrechtsen et al., 1991)
  13719..13790   +  misc_feature   3' β-globin insulator: insulator downstream of the human β-globin locus (Farrell et al., 2002)
  14016..14604   -  rep_origin     ori: high-copy-number ColE1/pMB1/pBR322/pUC origin of replication
