[The description below was written by a language model from this plasmid's Addgene catalogue record and pLannotate feature annotations shown in this document.]
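Description:
pPD292 PPH/HBB_IVS2/-T2A-dCas9-NFZ-P2A-BFP is a 14.6 kb mammalian expression and CRISPR activation plasmid built on the pPD008 backbone and designated as donor DNA for Cp36 recombinase-mediated integration. The catalogue states that it carries a Cp36 recombination site, although this site is not called out in the automated feature table. It is maintained in E. coli through a high-copy ColE1/pUC-type origin and an ampicillin resistance gene. Mammalian cells carrying it are selected with blasticidin, supplied by a separate cassette in which the human UbC promoter drives blasticidin S deaminase followed by a synthetic poly(A) signal.

The main payload is a single EF-1α promoter-driven open reading frame flanked by short β-globin insulator elements and bacterial terminators. It begins with PPH, annotated as the PP7 phage coat protein fused to activation domains from p65 (RelA) and HSF1. This RNA-binding activator can be recruited by PP7 hairpins in a guide RNA scaffold. The p65 coding region is interrupted by the human HBB IVS2 intron, detected as two β-globin intron fragments that split the RelA annotation. A T2A peptide, named in the catalogue but not annotated, separates PPH from nucleoplasmin NLS-tagged, catalytically dead S. pyogenes Cas9 carrying a 3xFLAG tag and the NFZ module, made of fragments of NCOA3, FOXO3 and ZNF473. P2A then releases mTagBFP2 as a fluorescent reporter, with an SV40 poly(A) signal annotated downstream on the opposite strand. According to the associated publication title, the intron is included to reduce silencing of the Cas9 transgene, so the construct suits stable expression of this dCas9 activator system from an integrated copy.
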