Addgene plasmid #249156: pPD292 PPH/HBB_IVS2/-T2A-dCas9-NFZ-P2A-BFP
Purpose: Overexpression of PPH-T2A-dCas9-NFZ-P2A-BFP with HBB IVS2 intron in PPH coding sequence and blasticidin resistance gene. Contains Cp36 recombination site.
Depositing lab: Michael Bassik. Depositing organization: Stanford University. Publication: Reduced Cas9 transgene silencing by incorporation of intron sequences. Arana S, Du PP, Vaughan-Jackson A, Enright N, Spees K, Valbuena R, Garcia CA, Nguyen T, Venida A, Seczynska M, Bintu L, Lehner PJ, Prolo LM, Bassik MC. Nat Commun. 2025 Nov 27;16(1):10656. doi: 10.1038/s41467-025-65669-0. PubMed 41309578.
Backbone
  Vector backbone: pPD008
  Vector type: Mammalian Expression, CRISPR ; Cp36 donor DNA
  Selectable markers: Blasticidin
Growth in bacteria
  Bacterial resistance: Ampicillin, 100 μg/mL
  Growth temperature: 30°C
  Growth strain: NEB Stable
  Copy number: High Copy
Gene/Insert
  Gene/Insert name: PPH/HBB_IVS2/-T2A-dCas9-NFZ-P2A-mTagBFP2
  Species: H. sapiens (human); S. pyogenes Cas9, synthetic
  Mutation: HBB IVS2 intron
  Entrez Gene: HBB (a.k.a. CD113t-C, ECYT6, beta-globin)
  Promoter: EF1a
  Cloning method: Gibson Cloning
Terms and licenses: Academic/Nonprofit Terms; Industry Terms: Not Available to Industry
How to cite: pPD292 PPH/HBB_IVS2/-T2A-dCas9-NFZ-P2A-BFP was a gift from Michael Bassik (Addgene plasmid # 249156 ; http://n2t.net/addgene:249156 ; RRID:Addgene_249156)
