>Addgene plasmid #249156 | pPD292 PPH/HBB_IVS2/-T2A-dCas9-NFZ-P2A-BFP | depositor partial sequence | sequence record 491844 | HBB IVS2 intron
GTGAGTCTATGGGACGCTTGATGTTTTCTTTCCCCTTCTTTTCTATGGTTAAGTTCATGTCATAGGAAGG
GGATAAGTAACAGGGTACAGTTTAGAATGGGAAACAGACGAATGATTGCATCAGTGTGGAAGTCTCAGGA
TCGTTTTAGTTTCTTTTATTTGCTGTTCATAACAATTGTTTTCTTTTGTTTAATTCTTGCTTTCTTTTTT
TTTCTTCTCCGCAATTTTTACTATTATACTTAATGCCTTAACATTGTGTATAACAAAAGGAAATATCTCT
GAGATACATTAAGTAACTTAAAAAAAAACTTTACACAGTCTGCCTAGTACATTACTATTTGGAATATATG
TGTGCTTATTTGCATATTCATAATCTCCCTACTTTATTTTCTTTTATTTTTAATTGATACATAATCATTA
TACATATTTATGGGTTAAAGTGTAATGTTTTAATATGTGTACACATATTGACCAAATCAGGGTAATTTTG
CATTTGTAATTTTAAAAAATGCTTTCTTCTTTTAATATACTTTTTTGTTTATCTTATTTCTAATACTTTC
CCTAATCTCTTTCTTTCAGGGCAATAATGATACAATGTATCATGCCTCTTTGCACCATTCTAAAGAATAA
CAGTGATAATTTCTGGGTTAAGGCAATAGCAATATCTCTGCATATAAATATTTCTGCATATAAATTGTAA
CTGATGTAAGAGGTTTCATATTGCTAATAGCAGCTACAATCCAGCTACCATTCTGCTTTTATTTTATGGT
TGGGATAAGGCTGGATTATTCTGAGTCCAAGCTAGGCCCTTTTGCTAATCATGTTCATACCTCTTATCTT
CCTCCCACAG
